Addgene plasmid #71988: Ntng1.e-AP-His
Purpose: Expresses the extracellular region of the Netrin G1, isoform e protein (truncated immediately upstream of propeptide cleavage and GPI-attachement site), C-terminally fused to alkaline phosphatase + 6X histidine tag.
Depositing lab: Woj Wojtowicz. Depositing organization: University of California, Berkeley. Publication: An extracellular biochemical screen reveals that FLRTs and Unc5s mediate neuronal subtype recognition in the retina. Visser JJ, Cheng Y, Perry SC, Chastain AB, Parsa B, Masri SS, Ray TA, Kay JN, Wojtowicz WM. Elife. 2015 Dec 3;4. pii: e08149. doi: 10.7554/eLife.08149. PubMed 26633812.
Backbone
  Vector backbone: pCMVi-SV40ori
  Vector type: Mammalian Expression
Growth in bacteria
  Bacterial resistance: Ampicillin, 100 μg/mL
  Growth temperature: 37°C
  Growth strain: DH5alpha
  Copy number: High Copy
Gene/Insert
  Gene/Insert name: Ntng1.e (alt names: Netrin G1, isoform e; Lmnt1; NCBI gene ID 80883; Reference sequence NM_133488.1)
  Species: M. musculus (mouse)
  Insert size (bp): 1263
  Entrez Gene: Ntng1 (a.k.a. A930010C08Rik, AI853992, Lmnt1)
  Promoter: CMV
  Tag / fusion protein: AP-His (C terminal on backbone)
  Cloning method: Restriction Enzyme; 5′ cloning site NotI (not destroyed); 3′ cloning site SpeI (not destroyed)
  Sequencing primers: 5′ GTCAGAGGTAACTCCCGTTGC; 3′ GAGGTTCTTGGCGGCTGTC
Terms and licenses: Academic/Nonprofit Terms; Industry Terms: Not Available to Industry
How to cite: Ntng1.e-AP-His was a gift from Woj Wojtowicz (Addgene plasmid # 71988 ; http://n2t.net/addgene:71988 ; RRID:Addgene_71988)
