[The description below was written by a language model from this plasmid's Addgene catalogue record and pLannotate feature annotations shown in this document.]
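Description:
Ntng1.e-AP-His is a mammalian expression plasmid of about 7.8 kb built on the pCMVi-SV40ori backbone, designed to produce a soluble, secreted form of the mouse Netrin G1 isoform e ectodomain. It is propagated in E. coli as a high-copy plasmid through a ColE1/pUC-type origin and selected with ampicillin via the β-lactamase gene. The annotation also picks up an f1 phage origin and short remnants of rop, bom and lacZα, which appear to be leftovers from earlier vector construction rather than functional parts.

Expression is driven by the human CMV immediate early enhancer and promoter followed by CMV intron A, an arrangement that generally boosts transcript levels in mammalian cells, and is terminated by an SV40 polyadenylation signal. The Ntng1 fragment, cloned between NotI and SpeI sites, encodes the extracellular region truncated just upstream of the propeptide cleavage and GPI-attachment site, so the protein is released rather than anchored to the membrane. It is fused in frame at its C terminus to human placental alkaline phosphatase and, according to the catalogue entry, a 6X histidine tag; the His tag is not separately annotated in the feature table. An SV40 enhancer/early promoter region lies elsewhere on the backbone. This region normally includes the SV40 origin, consistent with the backbone name, and would allow episomal amplification in cells expressing large T antigen.

The AP moiety provides an enzymatic readout for detecting binding, and the His tag allows capture or purification. The associated publication describes an extracellular biochemical screen for receptor-ligand interactions involved in neuronal subtype recognition in the retina, which suggests this construct served as one tagged ectodomain in that binding screen.
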