Features (pLannotate 1.2.2; 14 found; start..end, strand, type, name):
     25..408     +  enhancer       CMV enhancer: human cytomegalovirus immediate early enhancer
    410..609     +  promoter       CMV promoter: human cytomegalovirus (CMV) immediate early promoter
    748..1573    +  intron         CMV intron A: human cytomegalovirus intron A (Chapman et al., 1991)
   1610..2890    +  CDS            Ntng1 (fragment): NTNG1_MOUSE - Also known as Kiaa0976, Lmnt1. Experimental evidence at protein level: Swiss-Prot protein existence level 1. Involved in controlling patterning and neuronal circuit formation at the laminar, cellular, subcellular and synaptic levels. Promotes neurite outgrowth of both axons and dendrites. From Mus musculus (Mouse).
   2891..4342    +  CDS            SEAP: secreted alkaline phosphatase from human placenta The natural enzyme has a C-terminal transmembrane sequence that is replaced by a GPI anchor.
   4401..4522    +  polyA_signal   SV40 poly(A) signal: SV40 polyadenylation signal
   4731..5319    -  rep_origin     ori: high-copy-number ColE1/pMB1/pBR322/pUC origin of replication
   5490..6350    -  CDS            AmpR: β-lactamase; bla; confers resistance to ampicillin, carbenicillin, and related antibiotics
   6351..6455    -  promoter       AmpR promoter: bla
   6550..6585    +  CDS            rop (fragment): Rop protein, which maintains plasmids at low copy number; rop
   6608..6938    +  promoter       SV40 promoter: SV40 enhancer and early promoter
   7061..7160    +  misc_feature   bom (fragment): basis of mobility region from pBR322
   7188..7616    -  rep_origin     f1 ori (sequence partly withheld): f1 bacteriophage origin of replication; arrow indicates direction of (+) strand synthesis
   7620..7777    -  CDS            lacZα (fragment): LacZα fragment of β-galactosidase; lacZ fragment
>Addgene plasmid #71988 | Ntng1.e-AP-His | depositor full sequence | sequence record 131174 | Full Sequence
GTCGAGGTCTCGACGGTATCGATTGACATTGATTATTGACTAGCTAGTTATTAATAGTAATCAATTACGG
GGTCATTAGTTCATAGCCCATATATGGAGTTCCGCGTTACATAACTTACGGTAAATGGCCCGCCTGGCTG
ACCGCCCAACGACCCCCGCCCATTGACGTCAATAATGACGTATGTTCCCATAGTAACGCCAATAGGGACT
TTCCATTGACGTCAATGGGTGGAGTATTTACGGTAAACTGCCCACTTGGCAGTACATCAAGTGTATCATA
TGCCAAGTCCGCCCCCTATTGACGTCAATGACGGTAAATGGCCCGCCTGGCATTATGCCCAGTACATGAC
CTTACGGGACTTTCCTACTTGGCAGTACATCTACGTATTAGTCATCGCTATTACCATGGTGATGCGGTTT
TGGCAGTACACCAATGGGCGTGGATAGCGGTTTGACTCACGGGGATTTCCAAGTCTCCACCCCATTGACG
TCAATGGGAGTTTGTTTTGGCACCAAAATCAACGGGACTTTCCAAAATGTCGTAATAACCCCGCCCCGTT
GACGCAAATGGGCGGTAGGCGTGTACGGTGGGAGGTCTATATAAGCAGAGCTCGTTTAGTGAACCGTCAG
ATCGCCTGGAGACGCCATCCACGCTGTTTTGACCTCCATAGAAGACACCGGGACCGATCCAGCCTCCGCG
GCCGGGAACGGTGCATTGGAACGCGGATTCCCCGTGCCAAGAGTGACGTAAGTACCGCCTATAGACTCTA
TAGGCACACCCCTTTGGCTCTTATGCATGCTATACTGTTTTTGGCTTGGGGCCTATACACCCCCGCTTCC
ATATGCTATAGGTGATGGTATAGCTTAGCCTATAGGTGTGGGTTATTGACCATTATTGACCACTCCCCTA
TTGGTGACGATACTTTCCATTACTAATCCATAACATGGCTCTTTGCCACAACTATCTCTATTGGCTATAT
GCCAATACTCTGTCCTTCAGAGACTGACACGGACTCTGTATTTTTACAGGATGGGGTCCCATTTATTATT
TACAAATTCACATATACAACAACGCCGTCCCCCGTGCCCGCAGTTTTTATTAAACATAGCGTGGGATCTC
CACGCGAATCTCGGGTACGTGTTCCGGACATGGGCTCTTCTCCGGTAGCGGCGGAGCTTCCACATCCGAG
CCCTGGTCCCATGCCTCCAGCGGCTCATGGTCGCTCGGCAGCTCCTTGCTCCTAACAGTGGAGGCCAGAC
TTAGGCACAGCACAATGCCCACCACCACCAGTGTGCCGCACAAGGCCGTGGCGGTAGGGTATGTGTCTGA
AAATGAGCTCGGAGATTGGGCTCGCACCGCTGACGCAGATGGAAGACTTAAGGCAGCGGCAGAAGAAGAT
GCAGGCAGCTGAGTTGTTGTATTCTGATAAGAGTCAGAGGTAACTCCCGTTGCGGTGCTGTTAACGGTGG
AGGGCAGTGTAGTCTGAGCAGTACTCGTTGCTGCCGCGCGCGCCACCAGACATAATAGCTGACAGACTAA
CAGACTGTTCCTTTCCATGGGTCTTTTCTGCAGAAGCTTGAATTCTCGAGGATCCGCGGCCGCGCCACCA
TGTATTTGTCAAGATTCCTGTCGATCCATGCCCTGTGGGTGACAGTGTCCTCTGTGATGCAGCCCTACCT
TTTCGTGTGGGGACATTATGATGTATGTAAGAGCCTGATTTACACAGAAGAAGGCAAAGTTTGGGATTAC
ACAGCCTGCCAGCCGGAATCCACGGACATGACCAAGTATCTGAAAGTGAAACTGGACCCTCCGGATATTA
CCTGTGGAGACCCTCCAGAGTCCTTCTGTGCAATGGGCAACCCTTACATGTGCAATAATGAGTGTGATGC
GAGTACCCCTGAACTGGCACACCCTCCTGAGCTGATGTTTGATTTTGAAGGAAGACATCCCTCCACATTT
TGGCAGTCTGCTACTTGGAAGGAGTACCCCAAACCTCTCCAGGTTAACATCACTCTGTCTTGGAGCAAAA
CCATTGAACTCACAGACAACATAGTTATTACCTTTGAATCGGGGCGTCCAGACCAAATGATCCTAGAGAA
ATCTCTCGACTACGGACGAACATGGCAGCCCTATCAGTATTATGCCACAGACTGCCTCCATGCATTCCAC
ATGGACCCGAAATCCGTGAAGGATTTATCTCAGCACACGGTCTTGGAAATCATTTGCACGGAAGAGTACT
CCACTGGGTACTCCACGAATAGCAAAATAATCCACTTCGAGATCAAAGACAGGTTTGCGTTTTTCGCTGG
ACCTCGGCTACGAAATATGGCTTCCCTCTATGGACAGCTGGATACAACCAAGAAACTCAGAGATTTCTTC
ACTGTCACAGACCTGAGGATCAGGCTGTTGAGACCCGCCGTTGGGGAAATATTTGTAGATGAACTACATT
TGGCACGTTACTTTTATGCGATCTCAGACATAAAGGTGCGAGGAAGGTGCAAGTGCAACCTGCATGCCAC
TTCGTGTTTGTATGACAACAGCAAACTGACATGTGAATGTGAGCACAACACTACAGGTCCCGACTGTGGG
AAATGCAAGAAGAACTACCAGGGCCGACCTTGGAGCCCCGGCTCATACCTCCCCATCCCCAAAGGCACCG
CAAACACCTGTATCCCCAGCATTTCCAGTATCGGTACTCCTCCAAAGTTTAATAGGATATGGCCGAATAT
TTCTTCCCTTGAGGTTTCTAACCCAAAACAAGCTAATGTCTGCGACAATGAGCTCCTGCACTGCCAGAAT
GGAGGGACCTGCCAGAACAATGTGCGCTGCGCGTGCCCAGACGCCTACACCGGCATCCTCTGTGAGAAGC
TAACTAGTGGATCTTCCGGAATCATCCCAGTTGAGGAGGAGAACCCGGACTTCTGGAACCGCGAGGCAGC
CGAGGCCCTGGGTGCCGCCAAGAAGCTGCAGCCTGCACAGACAGCCGCCAAGAACCTCATCATCTTCCTG
GGCGATGGGATGGGGGTGTCTACGGTGACAGCTGCCAGGATCCTAAAAGGGCAGAAGAAGGACAAACTGG
GGCCTGAGATACCCCTGGCCATGGACCGCTTCCCATATGTGGCTCTGTCCAAGACATACAATGTAGACAA
ACATGTGCCAGACAGTGGAGCCACAGCCACGGCCTACCTGTGCGGGGTCAAGGGCAACTTCCAGACCATT
GGCTTGAGTGCAGCCGCCCGCTTTAACCAGTGCAACACGACACGCGGCAACGAGGTCATCTCCGTGATGA
ATCGGGCCAAGAAAGCAGGGAAGTCAGTGGGAGTGGTAACCACCACACGAGTGCAGCACGCCTCGCCAGC
CGGCACCTACGCCCACACGGTGAACCGCAACTGGTACTCGGACGCCGACGTGCCTGCCTCGGCCCGCCAG
GAGGGGTGCCAGGACATCGCTACGCAGCTCATCTCCAACATGGACATTGACGTGATCCTAGGTGGAGGCC
GAAAGTACATGTTTCGCATGGGAACCCCAGACCCTGAGTACCCAGATGACTACAGCCAAGGTGGGACCAG
GCTGGACGGGAAGAATCTGGTGCAGGAATGGCTGGCGAAGCGCCAGGGTGCCCGGTATGTGTGGAACCGC
ACTGAGCTCATGCAGGCTTCCCTGGACCCGTCTGTGACCCATCTCATGGGTCTCTTTGAGCCTGGAGACA
TGAAATACGAGATCCACCGAGACTCCACACTGGACCCCTCCCTGATGGAGATGACAGAGGCTGCCCTGCG
CCTGCTGAGCAGGAACCCCCGCGGCTTCTTCCTCTTCGTGGAGGGTGGTCGCATCGACCATGGTCATCAT
GAAAGCAGGGCTTACCGGGCACTGACTGAGACGATCATGTTCGACGACGCCATTGAGAGGGCGGGCCAGC
TCACCAGCGAGGAGGACACGCTGAGCCTCGTCACTGCCGACCACTCCCACGTCTTCTCCTTCGGAGGCTA
CCCCCTGCGAGGGAGCTCCATCTTCGGGCTGGCCCCTGGCAAGGCCCGGGACAGGAAGGCCTACACGGTC
CTCCTATACGGAAACGGTCCAGGCTATGTGCTCAAGGACGGCGCCCGGCCGGATGTTACCGAGAGCGAGA
GCGGGAGCCCCGAGTATCGGCAGCAGTCAGCAGTGCCCCTGGACGAAGAGACCCACGCAGGCGAGGACGT
GGCGGTGTTCGCGCGCGGCCCGCAGGCGCACCTGGTTCACGGCGTGCAGGAGCAGACCTTCATAGCGCAC
GTCATGGCCTTCGCCGCCTGCCTGGAGCCCTACACCGCCTGCGACCTGGCGCCCCCCGCCGGCACCACCG
ACGCCGCGCACCCGGGTCATCATCACCATCACCATTAATCTAGAGATCTTATTAAAGCAGAACTTGTTTA
TTGCAGCTTATAATGGTTACAAATAAAGCAATAGCATCACAAATTTCACAAATAAAGCATTTTTTTCACT
GCATTCTAGTTGTGGTTTGTCCAAACTCATCAATGTATCTTATCATGTCTGGTCGACTCTAGCTAGACTC
TTCCGCTTCCTCGCTCACTGACTCGCTGCGCTCGGTCGTTCGGCTGCGGCGAGCGGTATCAGCTCACTCA
AAGGCGGTAATACGGTTATCCACAGAATCAGGGGATAACGCAGGAAAGAACATGTGAGCAAAAGGCCAGC
AAAAGGCCAGGAACCGTAAAAAGGCCGCGTTGCTGGCGTTTTTCCATAGGCTCCGCCCCCCTGACGAGCA
TCACAAAAATCGACGCTCAAGTCAGAGGTGGCGAAACCCGACAGGACTATAAAGATACCAGGCGTTTCCC
CCTGGAAGCTCCCTCGTGCGCTCTCCTGTTCCGACCCTGCCGCTTACCGGATACCTGTCCGCCTTTCTCC
CTTCGGGAAGCGTGGCGCTTTCTCATAGCTCACGCTGTAGGTATCTCAGTTCGGTGTAGGTCGTTCGCTC
CAAGCTGGGCTGTGTGCACGAACCCCCCGTTCAGCCCGACCGCTGCGCCTTATCCGGTAACTATCGTCTT
GAGTCCAACCCGGTAAGACACGACTTATCGCCACTGGCAGCAGCCACTGGTAACAGGATTAGCAGAGCGA
GGTATGTAGGCGGTGCTACAGAGTTCTTGAAGTGGTGGCCTAACTACGGCTACACTAGAAGAACAGTATT
TGGTATCTGCGCTCTGCTGAAGCCAGTTACCTTCGGAAAAAGAGTTGGTAGCTCTTGATCCGGCAAACAA
ACCACCGCTGGTAGCGGTGGTTTTTTTGTTTGCAAGCAGCAGATTACGCGCAGAAAAAAAGGATCTCAAG
AAGATCCTTTGATCTTTTCTACGGGGTCTGACGCTCAGTGGAACGAAAACTCACGTTAAGGGATTTTGGT
CATGAGATTATCAAAAAGGATCTTCACCTAGATCCTTTTAAATTAAAAATGAAGTTTTAAATCAATCTAA
AGTATATATGAGTAAACTTGGTCTGACAGTTACCAATGCTTAATCAGTGAGGCACCTATCTCAGCGATCT
GTCTATTTCGTTCATCCATAGTTGCCTGACTCCCCGTCGTGTAGATAACTACGATACGGGAGGGCTTACC
ATCTGGCCCCAGTGCTGCAATGATACCGCGAGACCCACGCTCACCGGCTCCAGATTTATCAGCAATAAAC
CAGCCAGCCGGAAGGGCCGAGCGCAGAAGTGGTCCTGCAACTTTATCCGCCTCCATCCAGTCTATTAATT
GTTGCCGGGAAGCTAGAGTAAGTAGTTCGCCAGTTAATAGTTTGCGCAACGTTGTTGCCATTGCTACAGG
CATCGTGGTGTCACGCTCGTCGTTTGGTATGGCTTCATTCAGCTCCGGTTCCCAACGATCAAGGCGAGTT
ACATGATCCCCCATGTTGTGCAAAAAAGCGGTTAGCTCCTTCGGTCCTCCGATCGTTGTCAGAAGTAAGT
TGGCCGCAGTGTTATCACTCATGGTTATGGCAGCACTGCATAATTCTCTTACTGTCATGCCATCCGTAAG
ATGCTTTTCTGTGACTGGTGAGTACTCAACCAAGTCATTCTGAGAATAGTGTATGCGGCGACCGAGTTGC
TCTTGCCCGGCGTCAATACGGGATAATACCGCGCCACATAGCAGAACTTTAAAAGTGCTCATCATTGGAA
AACGTTCTTCGGGGCGAAAACTCTCAAGGATCTTACCGCTGTTGAGATCCAGTTCGATGTAACCCACTCG
TGCACCCAACTGATCTTCAGCATCTTTTACTTTCACCAGCGTTTCTGGGTGAGCAAAAACAGGAAGGCAA
AATGCCGCAAAAAAGGGAATAAGGGCGACACGGAAATGTTGAATACTCATACTCTTCCTTTTTCAATATT
ATTGAAGCATTTATCAGGGTTATTGTCTCATGAGCGGATACATATTTGAATGTATTTAGAAAAATAAACA
AATAGGGGTTCCGCGCACATTTCCCCGAAAAGTGCCACCTGACGTCTAAGAAACCATTATTATCATGACA
TTAACCTATAAAAATAGGCGTATCACGAGGCCCTTTCGTCTCGCGCGTTTCGGTGATGACGGTGAAAACC
TCTGACACATGCAGCTCCCGGAGGAATGTGTGTCAGTTAGGGTGTGGAAAGTCCCCAGGCTCCCCAGGCA
GGCAGAAGTATGCAAAGCATGCATCTCAATTAGTCAGCAACCAGGTGTGGAAAGTCCCCAGGCTCCCCAG
CAGGCAGAAGTATGCAAAGCATGCATCTCAATTAGTCAGCAACCATAGTCCCGCCCCTAACTCCGCCCAT
CCCGCCCCTAACTCCGCCCAGTTCCGCCCATTCTCCGCCCCATGGCTGACTAATTTTTTTTATTTATGCA
GAGGCCGAGGCCGCCTCTGCCTCTGAGCTATTCCAGAAGTAGTGAGGAGGCTTTTTTGGAGGCCTAGGCT
TTTGCAAAAAGCTCCCGGGAGCTTGTATATCCATTTTCGTCCCGGAGACGGTCACAGCTTGTCTGTAAGC
GGATGCCGGGAGCAGACAAGCCCGTCAGGGCGCGTCAGCGGGTGTTGGCGGGTGTCGGGGCTGGCTTAAC
TATGCGGCATCAGAGCAGATTGTACTGAGAGTGCACCATATGCGGTGTGAAATACCGCACAGATGCGTAA
GGAGAAAATACCGCATCAGGAAATTGTAAGCGTTAATATTTTGTTAAAATTCGCGTTAAATTTTTGTTAA
ATCAGCTCATTTTTTAACCAATAGGCCGAAATCGGCAAAATCCCTTATAAATCAAAAGAATAGACCGAGA
TAGGGT
[37 nt withheld, positions 7287-7323]
AAAGAACGTGGACTCCAACGTCAAAGG
[49 nt withheld, positions 7351-7399]
T
[91 nt withheld, positions 7401-7491]
G
[124 nt withheld, positions 7493-7616]
CCATTCGCCATTCAGGCTGCGCAACTGTTGGGAAGGGCGATCGGTGCGGGCCTCTTCGCTATTACGCCAG
CTGGCGAAAGGGGGATGTGCTGCAAGGCGATTAAGTTGGGTAACGCCAGGGTTTTCCCAGTCACGACGTT
GTAAAACGACGGCCAGTGAATT
