>Addgene plasmid #71988 | Ntng1.e-AP-His | addgene partial sequence | sequence record 135244 | pMRB101-F 5'-aagatgcaggcagctgagtt-3'
CGTTGCGGTGCTGTTAACGGTGGAGGGCAGTGTAGTCTGAGCAGTACTCGTTGCTGCCGCGCGCGCCACC
AGACATAATAGCTGACAGACTAACAGACTGTTCCTTTCCATGGGTCTTTTCTGCAGAAGCTTGAATTCTC
GAGGATCCGCGGCCGCGCCACCATGTATTTGTCAAGATTCCTGTCGATCCATGCCCTGTGGGTGACAGTG
TCCTCTGTGATGCAGCCCTACCTTTTCGTGTGGGGACATTATGATGTATGTAAGAGCCTGATTTACACAG
AAGAAGGCAAAGTTTGGGATTACACAGCCTGCCAGCCGGAATCCACGGACATGACCAAGTATCTGAAAGT
GAAACTGGACCCTCCGGATATTACCTGTGGAGACCCTCCAGAGTCCTTCTGTGCAATGGGCAACCCTTAC
ATGTGCAATAATGAGTGTGATGCGAGTACCCCTGAACTGGCACACCCTCCTGAGCTGATGTTTGATTTTG
AAGGAAGACATCCCTCCACATTTTGGCAGTCTGCTACTTGGAAGGAGTACCCCAAACCTCTCCAGGTTAA
CATCACTCTGTCTTGGAGCAAAACCATTGAACTCACAGACAACATAGTTATTACCTTTGAATCGGGGCGT
CCAGACCAAATGATCCTAGAGAAATCTCTCGACTACGGACGAACATGGCAGCCCTATCAGTATTATGCCA
CAGACTGCCTCCATGCATTCCACATGGACCCGAAATCCGTGAAGGATTTATCTCAGCACACGGTCTTGGA
AATCATTTGCACGGAAGAGTACTCCACTGGGTACTCCACGAATAGCAA
