>Addgene plasmid #71988 | Ntng1.e-AP-His | addgene partial sequence | sequence record 135597 | SV40pA-R 5'-GAAATTTGTGATGCTATTGC-3'
ATAAGATCTCTAGATTAATGGTGATGGTGATGATGACCCGGGTGCGCGGCGTCGGTGGTGCCGGCGGGGG
GCGCCAGGTCGCAGGCGGTGTAGGGCTCCAGGCAGGCGGCGAAGGCCATGACGTGCGCTATGAAGGTCTG
CTCCTGCACGCCGTGAACCAGGTGCGCCTGCGGGCCGCGCGCGAACACCGCCACGTCCTCGCCTGCGTGG
GTCTCTTCGTCCAGGGGCACTGCTGACTGCTGCCGATACTCGGGGCTCCCGCTCTCGCTCTCGGTAACAT
CCGGCCGGGCGCCGTCCTTGAGCACATAGCCTGGACCGTTTCCGTATAGGAGGACCGTGTAGGCCTTCCT
GTCCCGGGCCTTGCCAGGGGCCAGCCCGAAGATGGAGCTCCCTCGCAGGGGGTAGCCTCCGAAGGAGAAG
ACGTGGGAGTGGTCGGCAGTGACGAGGCTCAGCGTGTCCTCCTCGCTGGTGAGCTGGCCCGCCCTCTCAA
TGGCGTCGTCGAACATGATCGTCTCAGTCAGTGCCCGGTAAGCCCTGCTTTCATGATGACCATGGTCGAT
GCGACCACCCTCCACGAAGAGGAAGAAGCCGCGGGGGTTCCTGCTCAGCAGGCGCAGGGCAGCCTCTGTC
ATCTCCATCAGGGAGGGGTCCAGTGTGGAGTCTCGGTGGATCTCGTATTTCATGTCTCCAGGCTCAAAGA
GACCCATGAGATGGGTCACAGACGGGTCCAGGGAAGCCTGCATGAGCTCAGTGCGGTTCCACACATACCG
GGCACCCTGGCGCTTCGCCAGCCATTCCTGCACCAGATTCTTCCCGTCCAGCCTGGTCCCACCTTGGCTG
TAGTCATCTGG
